>Addgene plasmid #23734 | pDONR223-CALM2 | depositor partial sequence | sequence record 10915 | Author sequence
[447 nt withheld, positions 1-447]
TGA
