>Addgene plasmid #23734 | pDONR223-CALM2 | addgene partial sequence | sequence record 29628 | 23734 with M13pUC-fwd
TCGGGCCCAATAATGATTTTATTTTGACTGATAGTGACCTGTTCGTTGCAACAAATTGATGAGCAATGCT
TTTTTATAATGCCAACTTTGTACAAAAAAGTTGGC
[447 nt withheld, positions 106-552]
TGCCCAACTTTCTTGTACAAAGTTGGCATTATAAGAAAGCATTGCTTATCAATTTGTTGCAACGAACAGG
TCACTATCAGTCAAAATAAAATCATTATTTGCCATCCAGCTGATATCCCCTATAGTGAGTCGTATTACAT
GGTCATAGCTGTTTCCTGGCAGCTCTGGCCCGTGTCTCAAAATCTCTGATGTTACATTGCACAAGATAAA
AATATATCATCATGCCTCCT
