[The description below was written by a language model from this plasmid's Addgene catalogue record.]
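Description:
pDONR223-CALM2 is a Gateway entry-type clone built on the Invitrogen pDONR223 donor backbone (about 5 kb without insert) and carrying the open reading frame of human CALM2, which encodes calmodulin 2, the calcium-binding protein also catalogued as the delta subunit of phosphorylase kinase. The insert is roughly 450 bp and was introduced by Gateway recombination. The plasmid is maintained in E. coli at high copy number and selected with spectinomycin. No feature table accompanies the record, so the origin of replication and the exact attachment sites flanking the ORF are not itemised. M13 forward and reverse primer sites on either side of the insert are listed for sequencing.

The defining design feature is that the ORF lacks a stop codon. The record states that this allows recombination into a destination vector that supplies an epitope tag of choice together with a stop codon, yielding a C-terminal fusion. The record does not describe a promoter driving the insert, and the depositors explicitly warn against transfecting the plasmid directly. It serves as a shuttle and storage form of the ORF rather than an expression construct. For mammalian expression, the depositors point to a companion set of four custom lentiviral destination vectors (pLX301 to pLX304), which are obtained separately from the kit this clone belongs to. The associated publication concerns resistance to RAF inhibition through reactivation of the MAP kinase pathway, which is the context in which the clone was deposited.
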