Addgene plasmid #23734: pDONR223-CALM2
Depositing lab: William Hahn & David Root. Depositing organization: Dana-Farber Cancer Institute. Publication: COT drives resistance to RAF inhibition through MAP kinase pathway reactivation. Johannessen CM, Boehm JS, Kim SY, Thomas SR, Wardwell L, Johnson LA, Emery CM, Stransky N, Cogdill AP, Barretina J, Caponigro G, Hieronymus H, Murray RR, Salehi-Ashtiani K, Hill DE, Vidal M, Zhao JJ, Yang X, Alkan O, Kim S, Harris JL, Wilson CJ, Myer VE, Finan PM, Root DE, Roberts TM, Golub T, Flaherty KT, Dummer R, Weber BL, Sellers WR, Schlegel R, Wargo JA, Hahn WC, Garraway LA. Nature. 2010 Dec 16;468(7326):968-72. doi: 10.1038/nature09627 PubMed 21107320.
Backbone
  Vector backbone: pDONR223
  Backbone manufacturer: Invitrogen
  Backbone size w/o insert (bp): 5005
  Vector type: Gateway Donor vector
Growth in bacteria
  Bacterial resistance: Spectinomycin, 50 μg/mL
  Growth temperature: 37°C
  Growth strain: DH5alpha
  Copy number: High Copy
Gene/Insert
  Gene/Insert name: CALM2 (alt name: calmodulin 2 (phosphorylase kinase, delta))
  Species: H. sapiens (human)
  Insert size (bp): 450
  Entrez Gene: CALM2 (a.k.a. CALM, CALML2, CAM1, CAM3, CAMC, CAMII, CAMIII, LQT15, PHKD, PHKD2, caM)
  Cloning method: Gateway Cloning
  Sequencing primers: 5′ M13pUC-fwd; 3′ M13rev
Terms and licenses: Academic/Nonprofit Terms; Industry Terms: Not Available to Industry
Depositor comments: The ORF has no Stop codon. This design enables easy recombination into a destination vector to add an epitope tag of choice and Stop codon to the ORF. Do NOT use this plasmid directly for transfections. A set of 4 custom lentiviral vectors is available ( pLX301 (http://www.addgene.org/25895/) , pLX302 (http://www.addgene.org/25896/) , pLX303 (http://www.addgene.org/25897/) , pLX304 (http://www.addgene.org/25890/) ) to be used to express these ORFs in mammalian cells. These plasmids are not included in the kit and must be ordered separately.
How to cite: pDONR223-CALM2 was a gift from William Hahn & David Root (Addgene plasmid # 23734 ; http://n2t.net/addgene:23734 ; RRID:Addgene_23734)
